>Addgene plasmid #139491 | pVW294 | addgene full sequence | sequence record 494926 | Addgene Long Read Sequencing Result
CACTTCGGTTTTAATGCGTCAATCCGATTGGCTCCGATAAGCTTTTGCACATTTTTCAAGTCATATGTCA
CGACGAACGTGATGCCCGCAAAACGTAAAAAAAAGAAGCAATAAATTGCCCAAAAAAAAAATATAAACTG
CTTTTCTTAGTCATTCATAAGTTCTGATGGTCTTCCTTATCTTATTGTATTTTTCGTCCTATTGTTTCAT
TTCTTACCAAATTAATCAATTCTTATATCTTACTTGATAACACACCAAACTAATCGTCTCCACATCATAG
GAAGATAGGAAATTGCTATCTCAGTCCTATACTACGCAGACCTCGAGTCTGTTTAGCTTGCCTCGTCCCC
GCCGGGTCACCCGGCCAGCGACATGGAGGCCCAGAATACCCTCCTTGACAGTCTTGACGTGCGCAGCTCA
GGGGCATGATGTGACTGTCGCCCGTACATTTAGCCCATACATCCCCATGTATAATCATTTGCATCCATAC
ATTTTGATGGCCGCACGGCGCGAAGCAAAAATTACGGCTCCTCGCTGCAGACCTGCGAGCAGGGAAACGC
TCCCCTCACAGACGCGTTGAATTGTCCCCACGCCGCGCCCCTGTAGAGAAATATAAAAGGTTAGGATTTG
CCACTGAGGTTCTTCTTTCATATACTTCCTTTTAAAATCTTGCTAGGATACAGTTCTCACATCACATCCG
AACATAAACAACCATGGCAGAACCAGCCCAAAAAAAGCAAAAACAAACTGTTCAGGAGCGCAAGGCGTTT
ATCTCCCGTATCACTAATGAAACTAAAATTCAAATCGCTATTTCGCTGAATGGTGGTTATATTCAAATAA
AAGATTCGATTCTTCCTGCAAAGAAGGATGACGATGTAGCTTCCCAAGCTACTCAGTCACAGGTCATCGA
TATTCACACAGGTGTTGGCTTTTTGGATCATATGATCCATGCGTTGGCAAAACACTCTGGTTGGTCTCTT
ATTGTTGAATGTATTGGTGACCTGCACATTGACGATCACCATACTACCGAAGATTGCGGTATCGCATTAG
GGCAAGCGTTCAAAGAAGCAATGGGTGCTGTCCGTGGTGTAAAAAGATTCGGTACTGGGTTCGCACCATT
GGATGAGGCGCTATCACGTGCCGTAGTCGATTTATCTAGTAGACCATTTGCTGTAATCGACCTTGGATTG
AAGAGAGAGATGATTGGTGATTTATCCACTGAAATGATTCCACACTTTTTGGAAAGTTTCGCGGAGGCGG
CCAGAATTACTTTGCATGTTGATTGTCTGAGAGGTTTCAACGATCACCACAGAAGTGAGAGTGCGTTCAA
GGCTTTGGCTGTTGCCATAAGAGAAGCTATTTCTAGCAATGGCACCAATGACGTTCCCTCAACCAAAGGT
GTTTTGATGTGAAGTACTGACAATAAAAAGATTCTTGTTTTCAAGAACTTGTCATTTGTATAGTTTTTTT
ATATTGTAGTTGTTCTATTTTAATCAAATGTTAGCGTGATTTATATTTTTTTTCGCCTCGACATCATCTG
CCCAGATGCGAAGTTAAGTGCGCAGAAAGTAATATCATGCGTCAATCGTATGTGAATGCTGGTCGCTATA
CTGCTGTCGATTCGATACTAACGCCGCCATCCAGAGCTCAAGCATTTCTGCAAAACCATGTAAATATTTG
ATTATTAGCGGGTAAATATGTAATAGTTATGCACTTTAATTCTTTTGTTCATGTAGAAGACAATACAACG
CATTTCTTGGCTAACCATCTTACAGCCTTGAGGGTAAAGGGCGGGCAAACGAACAAAAGTACAAAATTTC
CATCCTTGTTTGATAATCATTTCCTCGGACCAGATAAGAATGAGCAGCCGAAATAAACGGTAACGTGATT
AAAACCGCTAGAAGAGTGTTTTTGTAAGGATGAAAACCTCAGTGAGAAAGTTGACAATATAAACATTATC
AGCTTTTCTCGCCCTCTTTTGCACTTCCTGCAACATTACTTGTTCTGCAGCTTGTTTCTCACCAATAACA
GAACATATCCAGTATAATGCATACACCATATTCACACCCTATTTCATATCATTAACCTCTTCATTTTTAG
ATGCCAGCGATTACTTTGACTTCTAACCAAGACCGCGAAAAAAGGTTACCGCGTGAACTATTTCATATTT
GCGATTTTAAGTACAATAAATATTATCATTATTATATTATGTTTGCATGTAGGTTCTACAAATACATTGT
TGTACGCTATAGTTTCCTTCCAAAACTAAAAAGAGTTCGTAACAAAATAATCTTCAATATTTCATAGTAC
CTTATTGATATCGATCCTGCGACACCTTCTCATTTCAACAATTGGCCCTCACCTCTTTTGTGCAAAAAAC
GTCGCCATTGATAAAATAAGCAAGAAGCATATAATTGGAATGTCCATTACGTAAATGAAAAAAAATCATT
TTACATATTACGTAATGGAATACGGAATTTTCTCGCGGAAGTAGATCTTCCGTGGAAAAAAAGGAAAAAG
TCCGATCAATATTGAAAAAGGCATCCTTAGTTTCTCAACTATATAAGGAGGAAAAGTCCACCTGTGTAGC
GTTGATATAACGTATTCGATTTTCAAACGAAAAGATAGCAGTATCACACGCCCTTAAATTCTAGAACTAG
TGGATCCTAAGGTACCTAATTGCCTAGAAAGGAGCAGACGATATGGCGTCGCTCCCTGCAGGTCGACTCT
AGAAACCAGCAGAGCATATGGGCTCGCTGGCTGCAGTATTCCCGGGTTCATTAGATCCTAAGGTACCTAA
TTGCCTAGAAAGGAGCAGACGATATGGCGTCGCTCCCTGCAGGTCGACTCTAGAAACCAGCAGAGCATAT
GGGCTCGCTGGCTGCAGTATTCCCGGGTTCATTAGATCCTAAGGTACCTAATTGCCTAGAAAGGAGCAGA
CGATATGGCGTCGCTCCCTGCAGGTCGACTCTAGAAACCAGCAGAGCATATGGGCTCGCTGGCTGCAGTA
TTCCCGGGTTCATTAGATCCTAAGGTACCTAATTGCCTAGAAAGGAGCAGACGATATGGCGTCGCTCCCT
GCAGGTCGACTCTAGAAACCAGCAGAGCATATGGGCTCGCTGGCTGCAGTATTCCCGGGTTCATTAGATC
CTAAGGTACCTAATTGCCTAGAAAGGAGCAGACGATATGGCGTCGCTCCCTGCAGGTCGACTCTAGAAAC
CAGCAGAGCATATGGGCTCGCTGGCTGCAGTATTCCCGGGTTCATTAGATCCTAAGGTACCTAATTGCCT
AGAAAGGAGCAGACGATATGGCGTCGCTCCCTGCAGGTCGACTCTAGAAACCAGCAGAGCATATGGGCTC
GCTGGCTGCAGTATTCCCGGGTTCATTAGATCCTAAGGTACCTAATTGCCTAGAAAGGAGCAGACGATAT
GGCGTCGCTCCCTGCAGGTCGACTCTAGAAACCAGCAGAGCATATGGGCTCGCTGGCTGCAGTATTCCCG
GGTTCATTAGATCCTAAGGTACCTAATTGCCTAGAAAGGAGCAGACGATATGGCGTCGCTCCCTGCAGGT
CGACTCTAGAAACCAGCAGAGCATATGGGCTCGCTGGCTGCAGTATTCCCGGGTTCATTAGATCCTAAGG
TACCTAATTGCCTAGAAAGGAGCAGACGATATGGCGTCGCTCCCTGCAGGTCGACTCTAGAAACCAGCAG
AGCATATGGGCTCGCTGGCTGCAGTATTCCCGGGTTCATTAGATCCTAAGGTACCTAATTGCCTAGAAAG
GAGCAGACGATATGGCGTCGCTCCCTGCAGGTCGACTCTAGAAACCAGCAGAGCATATGGGCTCGCTGGC
TGCAGTATTCCCGGGTTCATTAGATCCTAAGGTACCTAATTGCCTAGAAAGGAGCAGACGATATGGCGTC
GCTCCCTGCAGGTCGACTCTAGAAACCAGCAGAGCATATGGGCTCGCTGGCTGCAGTATTCCCGGGTTCA
TTAGATCCATGTCCCAGGATAGAATTTTGTTAGATAGATCTATGCCAGTGTTGAAATCAGACAATTTCGA
TCCATTGGAAGAAGCTTACGAAGGTGGGACAATTCAAAACTATAACGATGAACACCATCTTCATAAATCT
TGGGCAAATGTGATTCCGGACAAACGAGGACTTTACGACCCTGATTATGAACATGACGCTTGTGGTGTCG
GTTTCGTAGCAAATAAGCATGGTGAACAGTCTCACAAGATTGTTACTGACGCTAGATATCTTTTAGTGAA
TATGACACATCGTGGTGCCGTCTCATCTGATGGGAACGGTGACGGTGCCGGTATTCTGCTAGGTATCCCA
AGGGCGAATTCGCGGCCGCTAAATTCAATTCGCCCTATAGTGAGTCGTATTACAATTCACTGGCCGTCGT
TTTACAACGTCGTGACTGGGAAAACCCTGGCGTTACCCAACTTAATCGCCTTGCAGCACATCCCCCTTTC
GCCAGCTGGCGTAATAGCGAAGAGGCCCGCACCGATCGCCCTTCCCAACAGTTGCGCAGCCTATACGTAC
GGCAGTTTAAGGTTTACACCTATAAAAGAGAGAGCCGTTATCGTCTGTTTGTGGATGTACAGAGTGATAT
TATTGACACGCCGGGGCGACGGATGGTGATCCCCCTGGCCAGTGCACGTCTGCTGTCAGATAAAGTCTCC
CGTGAACTTTACCCGGTGGTGCATATCGGGGATGAAAGCTGGCGCATGATGACCACCGATATGGCCAGTG
TGCCGGTCTCCGTTATCGGGGAAGAAGTGGCTGATCTCAGCCACCGCGAAAATGACATCAAAAACGCCAT
TAACCTGATGTTCTGGGGAATATAAATGTCAGGCATGAGATTATCAAAAAGGATCTTCACCTAGATCCTT
TTCACGTAGAAAGCCAGTCCGCAGAAACGGTGCTGACCCCGGATGAATGTCAGCTACTGGGCTATCTGGA
CAAGGGAAAACGCAAGCGCAAAGAGAAAGCAGGTAGCTTGCAGTGGGCTTACATGGCGATAGCTAGACTG
GGCGGTTTTATGGACAGCAAGCGAACCGGAATTGCCAGCTGGGGCGCCCTCTGGTAAGGTTGGGAAGCCC
TGCAAAGTAAACTGGATGGCTTTCTTGCCGCCAAGGATCTGATGGCGCAGGGGATCAAGCTCTGATCAAG
AGACAGGATGAGGATCGTTTCGCATGATTGAACAAGATGGATTGCACGCAGGTTCTCCGGCCGCTTGGGT
GGAGAGGCTATTCGGCTATGACTGGGCACAACAGACAATCGGCTGCTCTGATGCCGCCGTGTTCCGGCTG
TCAGCGCAGGGGCGCCCGGTTCTTTTTGTCAAGACCGACCTGTCCGGTGCCCTGAATGAACTGCAAGACG
AGGCAGCGCGGCTATCGTGGCTGGCCACGACGGGCGTTCCTTGCGCAGCTGTGCTCGACGTTGTCACTGA
AGCGGGAAGGGACTGGCTGCTATTGGGCGAAGTGCCGGGGCAGGATCTCCTGTCATCTCACCTTGCTCCT
GCCGAGAAAGTATCCATCATGGCTGATGCAATGCGGCGGCTGCATACGCTTGATCCGGCTACCTGCCCAT
TCGACCACCAAGCGAAACATCGCATCGAGCGAGCACGTACTCGGATGGAAGCCGGTCTTGTCGATCAGGA
TGATCTGGACGAAGAGCATCAGGGGCTCGCGCCAGCCGAACTGTTCGCCAGGCTCAAGGCGAGCATGCCC
GACGGCGAGGATCTCGTCGTGACCCATGGCGATGCCTGCTTGCCGAATATCATGGTGGAAAATGGCCGCT
TTTCTGGATTCATCGACTGTGGCCGGCTGGGTGTGGCGGACCGCTATCAGGACATAGCGTTGGCTACCCG
TGATATTGCTGAAGAGCTTGGCGGCGAATGGGCTGACCGCTTCCTCGTGCTTTACGGTATCGCCGCTCCC
GATTCGCAGCGCATCGCCTTCTATCGCCTTCTTGACGAGTTCTTCTGAATTATTAACGCTTACAATTTCC
TGATGCGGTATTTTCTCCTTACGCATCTGTGCGGTATTTCACACCGCATCAGGTGGCACTTTTCGGGGAA
ATGTGCGCGGAACCCCTATTTGTTTATTTTTCTAAATACATTCAAATATGTATCCGCTCATGAGATTATC
AAAAAGGATCTTCACCTAGATCCTTTTAAATTAAAAATGAAGTTTTAAATCAATCTAAAGTATATATGAG
TAAACTTGGTCTGACAGTTACCAATGCTTAATCAGTGAGGCACCTATCTCAGCGATCTGTCTATTTCGTT
CATCCATAGTTGCCTGACTCCCCGTCGTGTAGATAACTACGATACGGGAGGGCTTACCATCTGGCCCCAG
TGCTGCAATGATACCGCGAGACCCACGCTCACCGGCTCCAGATTTATCAGCAATAAACCAGCCAGCCGGA
AGGGCCGAGCGCAGAAGTGGTCCTGCAACTTTATCCGCCTCCATCCAGTCTATTAATTGTTGCCGGGAAG
CTAGAGTAAGTAGTTCGCCAGTTAATAGTTTGCGCAACGTTGTTGCCATTGCTACAGGCATCGTGGTGTC
ACGCTCGTCGTTTGGTATGGCTTCATTCAGCTCCGGTTCCCAACGATCAAGGCGAGTTACATGATCCCCC
ATGTTGTGCAAAAAAGCGGTTAGCTCCTTCGGTCCTCCGATCGTTGTCAGAAGTAAGTTGGCCGCAGTGT
TATCACTCATGGTTATGGCAGCACTGCATAATTCTCTTACTGTCATGCCATCCGTAAGATGCTTTTCTGT
GACTGGTGAGTACTCAACCAAGTCATTCTGAGAATAGTGTATGCGGCGACCGAGTTGCTCTTGCCCGGCG
TCAATACGGGATAATACCGCGCCACATAGCAGAACTTTAAAAGTGCTCATCATTGGAAAACGTTCTTCGG
GGCGAAAACTCTCAAGGATCTTACCGCTGTTGAGATCCAGTTCGATGTAACCCACTCGTGCACCCAACTG
ATCTTCAGCATCTTTTACTTTCACCAGCGTTTCTGGGTGAGCAAAAACAGGAAGGCAAAATGCCGCAAAA
AAGGGAATAAGGGCGACACGGAAATGTTGAATACTCATACTCTTCCTTTTTCAATATTATTGAAGCATTT
ATCAGGGTTATTGTCTCATGACCAAAATCCCTTAACGTGAGTTTTCGTTCCACTGAGCGTCAGACCCCGT
AGAAAAGATCAAAGGATCTTCTTGAGATCCTTTTTTTCTGCGCGTAATCTGCTGCTTGCAAACAAAAAAA
CCACCGCTACCAGCGGTGGTTTGTTTGCCGGATCAAGAGCTACCAACTCTTTTTCCGAAGGTAACTGGCT
TCAGCAGAGCGCAGATACCAAATACTGTTCTTCTAGTGTAGCCGTAGTTAGGCCACCACTTCAAGAACTC
TGTAGCACCGCCTACATACCTCGCTCTGCTAATCCTGTTACCAGTGGCTGCTGCCAGTGGCGATAAGTCG
TGTCTTACCGGGTTGGACTCAAGACGATAGTTACCGGATAAGGCGCAGCGGTCGGGCTGAACGGGGGGTT
CGTGCACACAGCCCAGCTTGGAGCGAACGACCTACACCGAACTGAGATACCTACAGCGTGAGCTATGAGA
AAGCGCCACGCTTCCCGAAGGGAGAAAGGCGGACAGGTATCCGGTAAGCGGCAGGGTCGGAACAGGAGAG
CGCACGAGGGAGCTTCCAGGGGGAAACGCCTGGTATCTTTATAGTCCTGTCGGGTTTCGCCACCTCTGAC
TTGAGCGTCGATTTTTGTGATGCTCGTCAGGGGGGCGGAGCCTATGGAAAAACGCCAGCAACGCGGCCTT
TTTACGGTTCCTGGCCTTTTGCTGGCCTTTTGCTCACATGTTCTTTCCTGCGTTATCCCCTGATTCTGTG
GATAACCGTATTACCGCCTTTGAGTGAGCTGATACCGCTCGCCGCAGCCGAACGACCGAGCGCAGCGAGT
CAGTGAGCGAGGAAGCGGAAGAGCGCCCAATACGCAAACCGCCTCTCCCCGCGCGTTGGCCGATTCATTA
ATGCAGCTGGCACGACAGGTTTCCCGACTGGAAAGCGGGCAGTGAGCGCAACGCAATTAATGTGAGTTAG
CTCACTCATTAGGCACCCCAGGCTTTACACTTTATGCTTCCGGCTCGTATGTTGTGTGGAATTGTGAGCG
GATAACAATTTCACACAGGAAACAGCTATGACCATGATTACGCCAAGCTCAGAATTAACCCTCACTAAAG
GGACTAGTCCTGCAGGTTTAAACGAATTCGCCCTTATATATTAATTAAACCGTTCAACCCTATACAGCGC
AAATTTGGTCCTAATA
Features (pLannotate 1.2.2; 31 found; start..end, strand, type, name):
    370..713     +  promoter       TEF promoter: Ashbya gossypii TEF promoter
    756..1409    +  CDS            HIS3: HIS7_YEAST - Experimental evidence at protein level: Swiss-Prot protein existence level 1. From Saccharomyces cerevisiae (strain ATCC 204508 / S288c) (Baker's yeast).
   1416..1613    +  terminator     TEF terminator: Ashbya gossypii TEF terminator
   2650..2667    +  misc_feature   MCS (fragment): pBluescript multiple cloning site
   2715..2733    -  misc_feature   MCS (fragment): pUC18/19 multiple cloning site
   2836..2854    -  misc_feature   MCS (fragment): pUC18/19 multiple cloning site
   2957..2975    -  misc_feature   MCS (fragment): pUC18/19 multiple cloning site
   3078..3096    -  misc_feature   MCS (fragment): pUC18/19 multiple cloning site
   3199..3217    -  misc_feature   MCS (fragment): pUC18/19 multiple cloning site
   3320..3338    -  misc_feature   MCS (fragment): pUC18/19 multiple cloning site
   3441..3459    -  misc_feature   MCS (fragment): pUC18/19 multiple cloning site
   3562..3580    -  misc_feature   MCS (fragment): pUC18/19 multiple cloning site
   3683..3701    -  misc_feature   MCS (fragment): pUC18/19 multiple cloning site
   3804..3822    -  misc_feature   MCS (fragment): pUC18/19 multiple cloning site
   3925..3943    -  misc_feature   MCS (fragment): pUC18/19 multiple cloning site
   4032..4340    +  CDS            GLT1 (fragment): GLT1_YEAST - Experimental evidence at protein level: Swiss-Prot protein existence level 1. Forms L-glutamate from L-glutamine and 2-oxoglutarate. Represents an alternative pathway to L-glutamate dehydrogenase for the biosynthesis of L-glutamate. Participates with glutamine synthetase in ammonia assimilation processes. The enzyme is specific for NADH, L- glutamine and 2-oxoglutarate. From Saccharomyces cerevisiae (strain ATCC 204508 / S288c) (Baker's yeast).
   4374..4392    -  promoter       T7 promoter: promoter for bacteriophage T7 RNA polymerase
   4395..4542    +  CDS            lacZα (fragment): LacZα fragment of β-galactosidase; lacZ fragment
   4552..4855    +  CDS            ccdB (fragment): CcdB, a bacterial toxin that poisons DNA gyrase; ccdB; Plasmids containing the ccdB gene cannot be propagated in standard E. coli strains.
   4903..5172    +  CDS            tnpA (fragment): TN5P_ECOLX - Also known as tnp. Experimental evidence at protein level: Swiss-Prot protein existence level 1. Mediates transposition of transposon Tn5 by a 'cut and paste' mechanism. First, the monomeric transposase binds the 19 bp inverted DNA repeats flanking the transposon. Then, dimerization of the DNA- bound transposase creates a synaptic DNA complex. After nicking of the first DNA strand, excision of the transposon proceeds through a series of intermediates. The transposase then mediates the insertion of the transposon at a new site by strand transfer. The activity of the wild- type tran
   5204..5998    +  CDS            NeoR/KanR: aminoglycoside phosphotransferase from Tn5; aph(3')-II (or nptII); confers resistance to neomycin, kanamycin, and G418 (Geneticin®)
   6019..6069    -  misc_feature   bom (fragment): basis of mobility region from pBR322
   6096..6155    +  promoter       AmpR promoter (fragment): bla
   6248..7108    -  CDS            AmpR: β-lactamase; bla; confers resistance to ampicillin, carbenicillin, and related antibiotics
   7109..7161    -  promoter       AmpR promoter (fragment): bla
   7232..7820    +  rep_origin     ori: high-copy-number ColE1/pMB1/pBR322/pUC origin of replication
   8003..8095    +  CDS            lacI (fragment): lac repressor; lacI; The lac repressor binds to the lac operator to inhibit transcription in E. coli. This inhibition can be relieved by adding lactose or isopropyl-β-D-thiogalactopyranoside (IPTG).
   8108..8129    +  protein_bind   CAP binding site: CAP binding activates transcription in the presence of cAMP. E. coli catabolite activator protein
   8144..8174    +  promoter       lac promoter: promoter for the E. coli lac operon
   8182..8198    +  protein_bind   lac operator: The lac repressor binds to the lac operator to inhibit transcription in E. coli. This inhibition can be relieved by adding lactose or isopropyl-β-D-thiogalactopyranoside (IPTG). lac repressor encoded by lacI
   8243..8261    +  promoter       T3 promoter: promoter for bacteriophage T3 RNA polymerase
