>Addgene plasmid #139491 | pVW294 Sequencing Result | analyzer sequence | sequence record 292009
TTAATTAAACCGTTCAACCCTATACAGCGCAAATTTGGTCCTAATACACTTCGGTTTTAATGCGTCAATC
CGATTGGCTCCGATAAGCTTTTGCACATTTTTCAAGTCATATGTCACGACGAACGTGATGCCCGCAAAAC
GTAAAAAAAAGAAGCAATAAATTGCCCAAAAAAAAAATATAAACTGCTTTTCTTAGTCATTCATAAGTTC
TGATGGTCTTCCTTATCTTATTGTATTTTTCGTCCTATTGTTTCATTTCTTACCAAATTAATCAATTCTT
ATATCTTACTTGATAACACACCAAACTAATCGTCTCCACATCATAGGAAGATAGGAAATTGCTATCTCAG
TCCTATACTACGCAGACCTCGAGTCTGTTTAGCTTGCCTCGTCCCCGCCGGGTCACCCGGCCAGCGACAT
GGAGGCCCAGAATACCCTCCTTGACAGTCTTGACGTGCGCAGCTCAGGGGCATGATGTGACTGTCGCCCG
TACATTTAGCCCATACATCCCCATGTATAATCATTTGCATCCATACATTTTGATGGCCGCACGGCGCGAA
GCAAAAATTACGGCTCCTCGCTGCAGACCTGCGAGCAGGGAAACGCTCCCCTCACAGACGCGTTGAATTG
TCCCCACGCCGCGCCCCTGTAGAGAAATATAAAAGGTTAGGATTTGCCACTGAGGTTCTTCTTTCATATA
CTTCCTTTTAAAATCTTGCTAGGATACAGTTCTCACATCACATCCGAACATAAACAACCATGGCAGAACC
AGCCCAAAAAAAGCAAAAACAAACTGTTCAGGAGCGCAAGGCGTTTATCTCCCGTATCACTAATGAAACT
AAAATTCAAATCGCTATTTCGCTGAATGGTGGTTATATTCAAATAAAAGATTCGATTCTTCCTGCAAAGA
AGGATGACGATGTAGCTTCCCAAGCTACTCAGTCACAGGTCATCGATATTCACACAGGTGTTGGCTTTTT
GGATCATATGATCCATGCGTTGGCAAAACACTCTGGTTGGTCTCTTATTGTTGAATGTATTGGTGACCTG
CACATTGACGATCACCATACTACCGAAGATTGCGGTATCGCATTAGGGCAAGCGTTCAAAGAAGCAATGG
GTGCTGTCCGTGGTGTAAAAAGATTCGGTACTGGGTTCGCACCATTGGATGAGGCGCTATCACGTGCCGT
AGTCGATTTATCTAGTAGACCATTTGCTGTAATCGACCTTGGATTGAAGAGAGAGATGATTGGTGATTTA
TCCACTGAAATGATTCCACACTTTTTGGAAAGTTTCGCGGAGGCGGCCAGAATTACTTTGCATGTTGATT
GTCTGAGAGGTTTCAACGATCACCACAGAAGTGAGAGTGCGTTCAAGGCTTTGGCTGTTGCCATAAGAGA
AGCTATTTCTAGCAATGGCACCAATGACGTTCCCTCAACCAAAGGTGTTTTGATGTGAAGTACTGACAAT
AAAAAGATTCTTGTTTTCAAGAACTTGTCATTTGTATAGTTTTTTTATATTGTAGTTGTTCTATTTTAAT
CAAATGTTAGCGTGATTTATATTTTTTTTCGCCTCGACATCATCTGCCCAGATGCGAAGTTAAGTGCGCA
GAAAGTAATATCATGCGTCAATCGTATGTGAATGCTGGTCGCTATACTGCTGTCGATTCGATACTAACGC
CGCCATCCAGAGCTCAAGCATTTCTGCAAAACCATGTAAATATTTGATTATTAGCGGGTAAATATGTAAT
AGTTATGCACTTTAATTCTTTTGTTCATGTAGAAGACAATACAACGCATTTCTTGGCTAACCATCTTACA
GCCTTGAGGGTAAAGGGCGGGCAAACGAACAAAAGTACAAAATTTCCATCCTTGTTTGATAATCATTTCC
TCGGACCAGATAAGAATGAGCAGCCGAAATAAACGGTAACGTGATTAAAACCGCTAGAAGAGTGTTTTTG
TAAGGATGAAAACCTCAGTGAGAAAGTTGACAATATAAACATTATCAGCTTTTCTCGCCCTCTTTTGCAC
TTCCTGCAACATTACTTGTTCTGCAGCTTGTTTCTCACCAATAACAGAACATATCCAGTATAATGCATAC
ACCATATTCACACCCTATTTCATATCATTAACCTCTTCATTTTTAGATGCCAGCGATTACTTTGACTTCT
AACCAAGACCGCGAAAAAAGGTTACCGCGTGAACTATTTCATATTTGCGATTTTAAGTACAATAAATATT
ATCATTATTATATTATGTTTGCATGTAGGTTCTACAAATACATTGTTGTACGCTATAGTTTCCTTCCAAA
ACTAAAAAGAGTTCGTAACAAAATAATCTTCAATATTTCATAGTACCTTATTGATATCGATCCTGCGACA
CCTTCTCATTTCAACAATTGGCCCTCACCTCTTTTGTGCAAAAAACGTCGCCATTGATAAAATAAGCAAG
AAGCATATAATTGGAATGTCCATTACGTAAATGAAAAAAAATCATTTTACATATTACGTAATGGAATACG
GAATTTTCTCGCGGAAGTAGATCTTCCGTGGAAAAAAAGGAAAAAGTCCGATCAATATTGAAAAAGGCAT
CCTTAGTTTCTCAACTATATAAGGAGGAAAAGTCCACCTGTGTAGCGTTGATATAACGTATTCGATTTTC
AAACGAAAAGATAGCAGTATCACACGCCCTTAAATTCTAGAACTAGTGGATCCTAAGGTACCTAATTGCC
TAGAAAGGAGCAGACGATATGGCGTCGCTCCCTGCAGGTCGACTCTAGAAACCAGCAGAGCATATGGGCT
CGCTGGCTGCAGTATTCCCGGGTTCATTAGATCCTAAGGTACCTAATTGCCTAGAAAGGAGCAGACGATA
TGGCGTCGCTCCCTGCAGGTCGACTCTAGAAACCAGCAGAGCATATGGGCTCGCTGGCTGCAGTATTCCC
GGGTTCATTAGATCCTAAGGTACCTAATTGCCTAGAAAGGAGCAGACGATATGGCGTCGCTCCCTGCAGG
TCGACTCTAGAAACCAGCAGAGCATATGGGCTCGCTGGCTGCAGTATTCCCGGGTTCATTAGATCCTAAG
GTACCTAATTGCCTAGAAAGGAGCAGACGATATGGCGTCGCTCCCTGCAGGTCGACTCTAGAAACCAGCA
GAGCATATGGGCTCGCTGGCTGCAGTATTCCCGGGTTCATTAGATCCTAAGGTACCTAATTGCCTAGAAA
GGAGCAGACGATATGGCGTCGCTCCCTGCAGGTCGACTCTAGAAACCAGCAGAGCATATGGGCTCGCTGG
CTGCAGTATTCCCGGGTTCATTAGATCCTAAGGTACCTAATTGCCTAGAAAGGAGCAGACGATATGGCGT
CGCTCCCTGCAGGTCGACTCTAGAAACCAGCAGAGCATATGGGCTCGCTGGCTGCAGTATTCCCGGGTTC
ATTAGATCCTAAGGTACCTAATTGCCTAGAAAGGAGCAGACGATATGGCGTCGCTCCCTGCAGGTCGACT
CTAGAAACCAGCAGAGCATATGGGCTCGCTGGCTGCAGTATTCCCGGGTTCATTAGATCCTAAGGTACCT
AATTGCCTAGAAAGGAGCAGACGATATGGCGTCGCTCCCTGCAGGTCGACTCTAGAAACCAGCAGAGCAT
ATGGGCTCGCTGGCTGCAGTATTCCCGGGTTCATTAGATCCTAAGGTACCTAATTGCCTAGAAAGGAGCA
GACGATATGGCGTCGCTCCCTGCAGGTCGACTCTAGAAACCAGCAGAGCATATGGGCTCGCTGGCTGCAG
TATTCCCGGGTTCATTAGATCCTAAGGTACCTAATTGCCTAGAAAGGAGCAGACGATATGGCGTCGCTCC
CTGCAGGTCGACTCTAGAAACCAGCAGAGCATATGGGCTCGCTGGCTGCAGTATTCCCGGGTTCATTAGA
TCCTAAGGTACCTAATTGCCTAGAAAGGAGCAGACGATATGGCGTCGCTCCCTGCAGGTCGACTCTAGAA
ACCAGCAGAGCATATGGGCTCGCTGGCTGCAGTATTCCCGGGTTCATTAGATCCTAAGGTACCTAATTGC
CTAGAAAGGAGCAGACGATATGGCGTCGCTCCCTGCAGGTCGACTCTAGAAACCAGCAGAGCATATGGGC
TCGCTGGCTGCAGTATTCCCGGGTTCATTAGATCCATGTCCCAGGATAGAATTTTGTTAGATAGATCTAT
GCCAGTGTTGAAATCAGACAATTTCGATCCATTGGAAGAAGCTTACGAAGGTGGGACAATTCAAAACTAT
AACGATGAACACCATCTTCATAAATCTTGGGCAAATGTGATTCCGGACAAACGAGGACTTTACGACCCTG
ATTATGAACATGACGCTTGTGGTGTCGGTTTCGTAGCAAATAAGCATGGTGAACAGTCTCACAAGATTGT
TACTGACGCTAGATATCTTTTAGTGAATATGACACATCGTGGTGCCGTCTCATCTGATGGGAACGGTGAC
GGTGCCGGTATTCTGCTAGGTATCCCAAGGGCGAATTCGCGGCCGCTAAATTCAATTCGCCCTATAGTGA
GTCGTATTACAATTCACTGGCCGTCGTTTTACAACGTCGTGACTGGGAAAACCCTGGCGTTACCCAACTT
AATCGCCTTGCAGCACATCCCCCTTTCGCCAGCTGGCGTAATAGCGAAGAGGCCCGCACCGATCGCCCTT
CCCAACAGTTGCGCAGCCTATACGTACGGCAGTTTAAGGTTTACACCTATAAAAGAGAGAGCCGTTATCG
TCTGTTTGTGGATGTACAGAGTGATATTATTGACACGCCGGGGCGACGGATGGTGATCCCCCTGGCCAGT
GCACGTCTGCTGTCAGATAAAGTCTCCCGTGAACTTTACCCGGTGGTGCATATCGGGGATGAAAGCTGGC
GCATGATGACCACCGATATGGCCAGTGTGCCGGTCTCCGTTATCGGGGAAGAAGTGGCTGATCTCAGCCA
CCGCGAAAATGACATCAAAAACGCCATTAACCTGATGTTCTGGGGAATATAAATGTCAGGCATGAGATTA
TCAAAAAGGATCTTCACCTAGATCCTTTTCACGTAGAAAGCCAGTCCGCAGAAACGGTGCTGACCCCGGA
TGAATGTCAGCTACTGGGCTATCTGGACAAGGGAAAACGCAAGCGCAAAGAGAAAGCAGGTAGCTTGCAG
TGGGCTTACATGGCGATAGCTAGACTGGGCGGTTTTATGGACAGCAAGCGAACCGGAATTGCCAGCTGGG
GCGCCCTCTGGTAAGGTTGGGAAGCCCTGCAAAGTAAACTGGATGGCTTTCTTGCCGCCAAGGATCTGAT
GGCGCAGGGGATCAAGCTCTGATCAAGAGACAGGATGAGGATCGTTTCGCATGATTGAACAAGATGGATT
GCACGCAGGTTCTCCGGCCGCTTGGGTGGAGAGGCTATTCGGCTATGACTGGGCACAACAGACAATCGGC
TGCTCTGATGCCGCCGTGTTCCGGCTGTCAGCGCAGGGGCGCCCGGTTCTTTTTGTCAAGACCGACCTGT
CCGGTGCCCTGAATGAACTGCAAGACGAGGCAGCGCGGCTATCGTGGCTGGCCACGACGGGCGTTCCTTG
CGCAGCTGTGCTCGACGTTGTCACTGAAGCGGGAAGGGACTGGCTGCTATTGGGCGAAGTGCCGGGGCAG
GATCTCCTGTCATCTCACCTTGCTCCTGCCGAGAAAGTATCCATCATGGCTGATGCAATGCGGCGGCTGC
ATACGCTTGATCCGGCTACCTGCCCATTCGACCACCAAGCGAAACATCGCATCGAGCGAGCACGTACTCG
GATGGAAGCCGGTCTTGTCGATCAGGATGATCTGGACGAAGAGCATCAGGGGCTCGCGCCAGCCGAACTG
TTCGCCAGGCTCAAGGCGAGCATGCCCGACGGCGAGGATCTCGTCGTGACCCATGGCGATGCCTGCTTGC
CGAATATCATGGTGGAAAATGGCCGCTTTTCTGGATTCATCGACTGTGGCCGGCTGGGTGTGGCGGACCG
CTATCAGGACATAGCGTTGGCTACCCGTGATATTGCTGAAGAGCTTGGCGGCGAATGGGCTGACCGCTTC
CTCGTGCTTTACGGTATCGCCGCTCCCGATTCGCAGCGCATCGCCTTCTATCGCCTTCTTGACGAGTTCT
TCTGAATTATTAACGCTTACAATTTCCTGATGCGGTATTTTCTCCTTACGCATCTGTGCGGTATTTCACA
CCGCATCAGGTGGCACTTTTCGGGGAAATGTGCGCGGAACCCCTATTTGTTTATTTTTCTAAATACATTC
AAATATGTATCCGCTCATGAGATTATCAAAAAGGATCTTCACCTAGATCCTTTTAAATTAAAAATGAAGT
TTTAAATCAATCTAAAGTATATATGAGTAAACTTGGTCTGACAGTTACCAATGCTTAATCAGTGAGGCAC
CTATCTCAGCGATCTGTCTATTTCGTTCATCCATAGTTGCCTGACTCCCCGTCGTGTAGATAACTACGAT
ACGGGAGGGCTTACCATCTGGCCCCAGTGCTGCAATGATACCGCGAGACCCACGCTCACCGGCTCCAGAT
TTATCAGCAATAAACCAGCCAGCCGGAAGGGCCGAGCGCAGAAGTGGTCCTGCAACTTTATCCGCCTCCA
TCCAGTCTATTAATTGTTGCCGGGAAGCTAGAGTAAGTAGTTCGCCAGTTAATAGTTTGCGCAACGTTGT
TGCCATTGCTACAGGCATCGTGGTGTCACGCTCGTCGTTTGGTATGGCTTCATTCAGCTCCGGTTCCCAA
CGATCAAGGCGAGTTACATGATCCCCCATGTTGTGCAAAAAAGCGGTTAGCTCCTTCGGTCCTCCGATCG
TTGTCAGAAGTAAGTTGGCCGCAGTGTTATCACTCATGGTTATGGCAGCACTGCATAATTCTCTTACTGT
CATGCCATCCGTAAGATGCTTTTCTGTGACTGGTGAGTACTCAACCAAGTCATTCTGAGAATAGTGTATG
CGGCGACCGAGTTGCTCTTGCCCGGCGTCAATACGGGATAATACCGCGCCACATAGCAGAACTTTAAAAG
TGCTCATCATTGGAAAACGTTCTTCGGGGCGAAAACTCTCAAGGATCTTACCGCTGTTGAGATCCAGTTC
GATGTAACCCACTCGTGCACCCAACTGATCTTCAGCATCTTTTACTTTCACCAGCGTTTCTGGGTGAGCA
AAAACAGGAAGGCAAAATGCCGCAAAAAAGGGAATAAGGGCGACACGGAAATGTTGAATACTCATACTCT
TCCTTTTTCAATATTATTGAAGCATTTATCAGGGTTATTGTCTCATGACCAAAATCCCTTAACGTGAGTT
TTCGTTCCACTGAGCGTCAGACCCCGTAGAAAAGATCAAAGGATCTTCTTGAGATCCTTTTTTTCTGCGC
GTAATCTGCTGCTTGCAAACAAAAAAACCACCGCTACCAGCGGTGGTTTGTTTGCCGGATCAAGAGCTAC
CAACTCTTTTTCCGAAGGTAACTGGCTTCAGCAGAGCGCAGATACCAAATACTGTTCTTCTAGTGTAGCC
GTAGTTAGGCCACCACTTCAAGAACTCTGTAGCACCGCCTACATACCTCGCTCTGCTAATCCTGTTACCA
GTGGCTGCTGCCAGTGGCGATAAGTCGTGTCTTACCGGGTTGGACTCAAGACGATAGTTACCGGATAAGG
CGCAGCGGTCGGGCTGAACGGGGGGTTCGTGCACACAGCCCAGCTTGGAGCGAACGACCTACACCGAACT
GAGATACCTACAGCGTGAGCTATGAGAAAGCGCCACGCTTCCCGAAGGGAGAAAGGCGGACAGGTATCCG
GTAAGCGGCAGGGTCGGAACAGGAGAGCGCACGAGGGAGCTTCCAGGGGGAAACGCCTGGTATCTTTATA
GTCCTGTCGGGTTTCGCCACCTCTGACTTGAGCGTCGATTTTTGTGATGCTCGTCAGGGGGGCGGAGCCT
ATGGAAAAACGCCAGCAACGCGGCCTTTTTACGGTTCCTGGCCTTTTGCTGGCCTTTTGCTCACATGTTC
TTTCCTGCGTTATCCCCTGATTCTGTGGATAACCGTATTACCGCCTTTGAGTGAGCTGATACCGCTCGCC
GCAGCCGAACGACCGAGCGCAGCGAGTCAGTGAGCGAGGAAGCGGAAGAGCGCCCAATACGCAAACCGCC
TCTCCCCGCGCGTTGGCCGATTCATTAATGCAGCTGGCACGACAGGTTTCCCGACTGGAAAGCGGGCAGT
GAGCGCAACGCAATTAATGTGAGTTAGCTCACTCATTAGGCACCCCAGGCTTTACACTTTATGCTTCCGG
CTCGTATGTTGTGTGGAATTGTGAGCGGATAACAATTTCACACAGGAAACAGCTATGACCATGATTACGC
CAAGCTCAGAATTAACCCTCACTAAAGGGACTAGTCCTGCAGGTTTAAACGAATTCGCCCTTATATA
Features (pLannotate 1.2.2; 32 found; start..end, strand, type, name):
    416..759     +  promoter       TEF promoter: Ashbya gossypii TEF promoter
    802..1455    +  CDS            HIS3: HIS7_YEAST - Experimental evidence at protein level: Swiss-Prot protein existence level 1. From Saccharomyces cerevisiae (strain ATCC 204508 / S288c) (Baker's yeast).
   1462..1659    +  terminator     TEF terminator: Ashbya gossypii TEF terminator
   2696..2713    +  misc_feature   MCS (fragment): pBluescript multiple cloning site
   2761..2779    -  misc_feature   MCS (fragment): pUC18/19 multiple cloning site
   2882..2900    -  misc_feature   MCS (fragment): pUC18/19 multiple cloning site
   3003..3021    -  misc_feature   MCS (fragment): pUC18/19 multiple cloning site
   3124..3142    -  misc_feature   MCS (fragment): pUC18/19 multiple cloning site
   3245..3263    -  misc_feature   MCS (fragment): pUC18/19 multiple cloning site
   3366..3384    -  misc_feature   MCS (fragment): pUC18/19 multiple cloning site
   3487..3505    -  misc_feature   MCS (fragment): pUC18/19 multiple cloning site
   3608..3626    -  misc_feature   MCS (fragment): pUC18/19 multiple cloning site
   3729..3747    -  misc_feature   MCS (fragment): pUC18/19 multiple cloning site
   3850..3868    -  misc_feature   MCS (fragment): pUC18/19 multiple cloning site
   3971..3989    -  misc_feature   MCS (fragment): pUC18/19 multiple cloning site
   4092..4110    -  misc_feature   MCS (fragment): pUC18/19 multiple cloning site
   4199..4507    +  CDS            GLT1 (fragment): GLT1_YEAST - Experimental evidence at protein level: Swiss-Prot protein existence level 1. Forms L-glutamate from L-glutamine and 2-oxoglutarate. Represents an alternative pathway to L-glutamate dehydrogenase for the biosynthesis of L-glutamate. Participates with glutamine synthetase in ammonia assimilation processes. The enzyme is specific for NADH, L- glutamine and 2-oxoglutarate. From Saccharomyces cerevisiae (strain ATCC 204508 / S288c) (Baker's yeast).
   4541..4559    -  promoter       T7 promoter: promoter for bacteriophage T7 RNA polymerase
   4562..4709    +  CDS            lacZα (fragment): LacZα fragment of β-galactosidase; lacZ fragment
   4719..5022    +  CDS            ccdB (fragment): CcdB, a bacterial toxin that poisons DNA gyrase; ccdB; Plasmids containing the ccdB gene cannot be propagated in standard E. coli strains.
   5070..5339    +  CDS            tnpA (fragment): TN5P_ECOLX - Also known as tnp. Experimental evidence at protein level: Swiss-Prot protein existence level 1. Mediates transposition of transposon Tn5 by a 'cut and paste' mechanism. First, the monomeric transposase binds the 19 bp inverted DNA repeats flanking the transposon. Then, dimerization of the DNA- bound transposase creates a synaptic DNA complex. After nicking of the first DNA strand, excision of the transposon proceeds through a series of intermediates. The transposase then mediates the insertion of the transposon at a new site by strand transfer. The activity of the wild- type tran
   5371..6165    +  CDS            NeoR/KanR: aminoglycoside phosphotransferase from Tn5; aph(3')-II (or nptII); confers resistance to neomycin, kanamycin, and G418 (Geneticin®)
   6186..6236    -  misc_feature   bom (fragment): basis of mobility region from pBR322
   6263..6322    +  promoter       AmpR promoter (fragment): bla
   6415..7275    -  CDS            AmpR: β-lactamase; bla; confers resistance to ampicillin, carbenicillin, and related antibiotics
   7276..7328    -  promoter       AmpR promoter (fragment): bla
   7399..7987    +  rep_origin     ori: high-copy-number ColE1/pMB1/pBR322/pUC origin of replication
   8170..8262    +  CDS            lacI (fragment): lac repressor; lacI; The lac repressor binds to the lac operator to inhibit transcription in E. coli. This inhibition can be relieved by adding lactose or isopropyl-β-D-thiogalactopyranoside (IPTG).
   8275..8296    +  protein_bind   CAP binding site: CAP binding activates transcription in the presence of cAMP. E. coli catabolite activator protein
   8311..8341    +  promoter       lac promoter: promoter for the E. coli lac operon
   8349..8365    +  protein_bind   lac operator: The lac repressor binds to the lac operator to inhibit transcription in E. coli. This inhibition can be relieved by adding lactose or isopropyl-β-D-thiogalactopyranoside (IPTG). lac repressor encoded by lacI
   8410..8428    +  promoter       T3 promoter: promoter for bacteriophage T3 RNA polymerase
