[The description below was written by a language model from this plasmid's Addgene catalogue record and pLannotate feature annotations shown in this document.]
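Description:
pVW294 is a yeast integration plasmid built on the pHIS backbone, designed to place the stress-responsive GRE2 promoter and an array of PP7 stem loops at the GLT1 locus of Saccharomyces cerevisiae. It is propagated in E. coli as a high-copy plasmid through a ColE1/pUC-type origin with ampicillin selection. The feature tables also show a complete Tn5 NeoR/KanR coding sequence plus fragments of lacZα, ccdB, lacI and the Tn5 transposase, apparently leftovers from cloning-vector ancestry. No yeast replication origin is annotated, consistent with chromosomal integration rather than episomal maintenance. Yeast transformants are selected with a HIS3 marker annotated between the Ashbya gossypii TEF promoter and terminator.

Downstream of the marker cassette lies an unannotated stretch of roughly 1 kb, presumably containing the GRE2 promoter, although the annotation software did not label it. Next comes a series of regularly spaced short repeats that the software labelled as MCS fragments, which probably mark the linkers of the PP7 repeat units. A fragment of the GLT1 coding sequence follows and likely serves as a homology region for targeting, so that after integration pGRE2 would drive a transcript carrying the stem loops ahead of GLT1 sequence. PP7 stem loops are bound by fluorescently tagged PP7 coat protein, allowing nascent transcripts to be seen at the transcription site in live cells. The associated study used this to image induction of stress promoters.

The array is unstable. The repository found 22 loops rather than the stated 24, and the two sequence records differ by 121 nt, showing 11 versus 12 of the repeated linker features. The depositor notes that repeats are prone to loss over time and recommends checking the repeat number by whole-plasmid sequencing.
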