Addgene plasmid #139491: pVW294
Purpose: Insertion of the pGRE2 promoter and 24 PP7 stem loops in the GLT1 locus using HIS marker in S. cerevisiae
Depositing lab: Serge Pelet. Depositing organization: Universite de Lausanne (UNIL). Publication: Single-particle imaging of stress-promoters induction reveals the interplay between MAPK signaling, chromatin and transcription factors. Wosika V, Pelet S. Nat Commun. 2020 Jun 23;11(1):3171. doi: 10.1038/s41467-020-16943-w. PubMed 32576833.
Backbone
  Vector backbone: pHIS
  Backbone size w/o insert (bp): 3950
  Vector type: Yeast Expression
  Selectable markers: HIS3
Growth in bacteria
  Bacterial resistance: Ampicillin, 100 μg/mL
  Growth temperature: 37°C
  Growth strain: DH5alpha
  Copy number: High Copy
Gene/Insert
  Gene/Insert name: pGRE2 24xPP7sl
  Species: S. cerevisiae (budding yeast)
  Insert size (bp): 4509
  Mutation: WT
  Promoter: pGRE2
  Cloning method: Restriction Enzyme; 5′ cloning site SacI (unknown if destroyed); 3′ cloning site BamHI (unknown if destroyed)
  Sequencing primers: 5′ TGGTCGCTATACTGCTGTCG; 3′ T7
Terms and licenses: Academic/Nonprofit Terms; Industry Terms: Not Available to Industry
Depositor comments: Addgene's lab has found that this plasmid encodes 22 PP7 stem loops rather than the reported 24. Depositor noted that PP7 stem loop repeat region is prone to losing repeats over time and recommends verifying repeats by whole plasmid sequencing to avoid further loss of repeats.
How to cite: pVW294 was a gift from Serge Pelet (Addgene plasmid # 139491 ; http://n2t.net/addgene:139491 ; RRID:Addgene_139491)
