>Addgene plasmid #139491 | pVW294 | addgene partial sequence | sequence record 307205 | TEF-terminator-F 5'-CCCAGATGCGAAGTTAAGTG-3'
TGCGTCAATCGTATGTGAATGCTGGTCGCTATACTGCTGTCGATTCGATACTAACGCCGCCATCCAGAGC
TCAAGCATTTCTGCAAAACCATGTAAATATTTGATTATTAGCGGGTAAATATGTAATAGTTATGCACTTT
AATTCTTTTGTTCATGTAGAAGACAATACAACGCATTTCTTGGCTAACCATCTTACAGCCTTGAGGGTAA
AGGGCGGGCAAACGAACAAAAGTACAAAATTTCCATCCTTGTTTGATAATCATTTCCTCGGACCAGATAA
GAATGAGCAGCCGAAATAAACGGTAACGTGATTAAAACCGCTAGAAGAGTGTTTTTGTAAGGATGAAAAC
CTCAGTGAGAAAGTTGACAATATAAACATTATCAGCTTTTCTCGCCCTCTTTTGCACTTCCTGCAACATT
ACTTGTTCTGCAGCTTGTTTCTCACCAATAACAGAACATATCCAGTATAATGCATACACCATATTCACAC
CCTATTTCATATCATTAACCTCTTCATTTTTAGATGCCAGCGATTACTTTGACTTCTAACCAAGACCGCG
AAAAAAGGTTACCGCGTGAACTATTTCATATTTGCGATTTTAAGTACAATAAATATTATCATTATTATAT
TATGTTTGCATGTAGGTTCTACAAATACATTGTTGTACGCTATAGTTTCCTTCCAAAACTAAAAAGAGTT
CGTAACAAAATAATCTTCAATATTTCATAGTACCTTATTGATATCGATCCTGCGACACCTTCTCATTTCA
ACAATTGGCCCTCACCTCTTTTGTGCAAAAAACGTCGCCATTGATAAAATAAGCAAGAAGCATATAATTG
GAATGTCCATTACGTAAATGAAAAAAAATCATTTTACATATTACGTAATGGAATACGGAATTTTCTCGCG
GAAGTAGATCTTCCGTGGAAAAAA
